>Addgene plasmid #160468 | YIplac211-KAR2-msGFP2-HDEL | addgene full sequence | sequence record 326360 | Addgene NGS Result
GCGCCCAATACGCAAACCGCCTCTCCCCGCGCGTTGGCCGATTCATTAATGCAGCTGGCACGACAGGTTT
CCCGACTGGAAAGCGGGCAGTGAGCGCAACGCAATTAATGTGAGTTAGCTCACTCATTAGGCACCCCAGG
CTTTACACTTTATGCTTCCGGCTCGTATGTTGTGTGGAATTGTGAGCGGATAACAATTTCACACAGGAAA
CAGCTATGACCATGATTACGCCAAGCTTGCATGCAGCCGTTCAAGCTGGTGTCTTATCCGGTGAAGAAGG
TGTCGAAGATATTGTTTTATTGGATGTCAACGCTTTGACTCTTGGTATTGAAACCACTGGTGGTGTCATG
ACTCCATTAATTAAGAGAAATACTGCTATTCCTACAAAGAAATCCCAAATTTTCTCTACTGCCGTTGACA
ACCAACCAACCGTTATGATCAAGGTATACGAGGGTGAAAGAGCCATGTCTAAGGACAACAATCTATTAGG
TAAGTTTGAATTAACCGGCATTCCACCAGCACCAAGAGGTGTACCTCAAATTGAAGTCACATTTGCACTT
GACGCTAATGGTATTCTGAAGGTGTCTGCCACAGATAAGGGAACTGGTAAATCCGAATCTATCACCATCA
CTAACGATAAAGGTAGATTAACCCAAGAAGAGATTGATAGAATGGTTGAAGAGGCTGAAAAATTCGCTTC
TGAAGACGCTTCTATCAAGGCCAAGGTTGAATCTAGAAACAAATTAGAAAACTACGCTCACTCTTTGAAA
AACCAAGTTAATGGTGACCTAGGTGAAAAATTGGAAGAAGAAGACAAGGAAACCTTATTAGATGCTGCTA
ACGATGTTTTAGAATGGTTAGATGATAACTTTGAAACCGCCATTGCTGAAGACTTTGATGAAAAGTTCGA
ATCTTTGTCCAAGGTCGCTTATCCAATTACTTCTAAGTTGTACGGAGGTGCTGATGGTTCTGGTGCCGCT
GATTATGACGACGAAGATGAAGATGACGATGGTGATTATTTCGAAGGAAGTTCGGGGTCCAGCGGTTCTT
CAGGCAGTTCCATGGATAGCACTGAGAGCCTGTTCACCGGGGTGGTGCCCATCCTGGTCGAGCTGGACGG
CGACGTAAACGGCCACAAGTTCAGCGTGCGCGGCGAGGGCGAGGGCGATGCCACCAACGGCAAGCTGACC
CTGAAGTTCATCTGCACCACCGGCAAGCTGCCCGTGCCCTGGCCCACCCTCGTGACCACCCTGACCTACG
GCGTGCAGTGCTTCAGCCGCTACCCCGACCACATGAAGCAGCACGACTTCTTCAAGTCCGCCATGCCCGA
AGGCTACGTCCAGGAGCGCACCATCACCTTCAAGGACGACGGCACCTACAAGACCCGCGCCGAGGTGAAG
TTCGAGGGCGACACCCTGGTGAACCGCATCGAGCTGAAGGGCATCGACTTCAAGGAGGACGGCAACATCC
TGGGGCACAAGCTGGAGTACAACTACAACAGCCACAACGTCTATATCACCGCCGACAAGCAGAAGAACGG
CATCAAGGCCAACTTCAAGATCCGCCACAACGTGGAGGACGGCAGCGTGCAGCTCGCCGACCACTACCAG
CAGAACACCCCCATCGGCGACGGCCCCGTGCTGCTGCCCGACAACCACTACCTGAGCACCCAGTCCAAGC
TGAGCAAAGACCCCAACGAGAAGCGCGATCACATGGTCCTGCTGGAGTTCGTGACCGCCGCCGGGATCAC
TGGAGGCAGTGGCGGTTCTCACGACGAATTGTAGATAAAATAGTTAAAAATTTTTGCTGCTGGAAGCTTC
AAGGTTGTTAATTTATTGACTTGCATAGAATATCTACATTTCTTCTAAAAATACATGCATAGCTAATTCA
AACTTCGAGCTTCATACAATTTTCGAGGAGATTATACTGAGTATATACGTAAATATATGCATTATATGTT
ATAAAATTAGAAAGATATAGAAATTTCATTGAAGAGTATAGAGACTGGGGTTAAGGTACTCAGTAACAGT
GTCATCAATATGCTAATTTTGCGTATTACTTAGCTCTATTGCGCAAATGCAATTTTTTCTTACCCTGATA
ATGCTTTATTTCCCGTTCCGGTACCGAGCTCGAATTCACTGGCCGTCGTTTTACAACGTCGTGACTGGGA
AAACCCTGGCGTTACCCAACTTAATCGCCTTGCAGCACATCCCCCTTTCGCCAGCTGGCGTAATAGCGAA
GAGGCCCGCACCGATCGCCCTTCCCAACAGTTGCGCAGCCTGAATGGCGAATGGCGCCTGATGCGGTATT
TTCTCCTTACGCATCTGTGCGGTATTTCACACCGCATATGGTGCACTCTCAGTACAATCTGCTCTGATGC
CGCATAGTTAAGCCAGCCCCGACACCCGCCAACACCCGCTGACGCGCCCTGACGGGCTTGTCTGCTCCCG
GCATCCGCTTACAGACAAGCTGTGACCGTCTCCGGGAGCTGCATGTGTCAGAGGTTTTCACCGTCATCAC
CGAAACGCGCGAGACGAAAGGGCGGGTAATAACTGATATAATTAAATTGAAGCTCTAATTTGTGAGTTTA
GTATACATGCATTTACTTATAATACAGTTTTTTAGTTTTGCTGGCCGCATCTTCTCAAATATGCTTCCCA
GCCTGCTTTTCTGTAACGTTCACCCTCTACCTTAGCATCCCTTCCCTTTGCAAATAGTCCTCTTCCAACA
ATAATAATGTCAGATCCTGTAGAGACCACATCATCCACGGTTCTATACTGTTGACCCAATGCGTCTCCCT
TGTCATCTAAACCCACACCGGGTGTCATAATCAACCAATCGTAACCTTCATCTCTTCCACCCATGTCTCT
TTGAGCAATAAAGCCGATAACAAAATCTTTGTCGCTCTTCGCAATGTCAACAGTACCCTTAGTATATTCT
CCAGTAGATAGGGAGCCCTTGCATGACAATTCTGCTAACATCAAAAGGCCTCTAGGTTCCTTTGTTACTT
CTTCTGCCGCCTGCTTCAAACCGCTAACAATACCTGGGCCCACCACACCGTGTGCATTCGTAATGTCTGC
CCATTCTGCTATTCTGTATACACCCGCAGAGTACTGCAATTTGACTGTATTACCAATGTCAGCAAATTTT
CTGTCTTCGAAGAGTAAAAAATTGTACTTGGCGGATAATGCCTTTAGCGGCTTAACTGTGCCCTCCATGG
AAAAATCAGTCAAGATATCCACATGTGTTTTTAGTAAACAAATTTTGGGACCTAATGCTTCAACTAACTC
CAGTAATTCCTTGGTGGTACGAACATCCAATGAAGCACACAAGTTTGTTTGCTTTTCGTGCATGATATTA
AATAGCTTGGCAGCAACAGGACTAGGATGAGTAGCAGCACGTTCCTTATATGTAGCTTTCGACATGATTT
ATCTTCGTTTCCTGCATGTTTTTGTTCTGTGCAGTTGGGTTAAGAATACTGGGCAATTTCATGTTTCTTC
AACACTACATATGCGTATATATACCAATCTAAGTCTGTGCTCCTTCCTTCGTTCTTCCTTCTGTTCGGAG
ATTACCGAATCAAAAAAATTTCAAGGAAACCGAAATCAAAAAAAAGAATAAAAAAAAAATGATGAATTGA
AAAGCTGGCCTCGTGATACGCCTATTTTTATAGGTTAATGTCATGATAATAATGGTTTCTTAGACGTCAG
GTGGCACTTTTCGGGGAAATGTGCGCGGAACCCCTATTTGTTTATTTTTCTAAATACATTCAAATATGTA
TCCGCTCATGAGACAATAACCCTGATAAATGCTTCAATAATATTGAAAAAGGAAGAGTATGAGTATTCAA
CATTTCCGTGTCGCCCTTATTCCCTTTTTTGCGGCATTTTGCCTTCCTGTTTTTGCTCACCCAGAAACGC
TGGTGAAAGTAAAAGATGCTGAAGATCAGTTGGGTGCACGAGTGGGTTACATCGAACTGGATCTCAACAG
CGGTAAGATCCTTGAGAGTTTTCGCCCCGAAGAACGTTTTCCAATGATGAGCACTTTTAAAGTTCTGCTA
TGTGGCGCGGTATTATCCCGTATTGACGCCGGGCAAGAGCAACTCGGTCGCCGCATACACTATTCTCAGA
ATGACTTGGTTGAGTACTCACCAGTCACAGAAAAGCATCTTACGGATGGCATGACAGTAAGAGAATTATG
CAGTGCTGCCATAACCATGAGTGATAACACTGCGGCCAACTTACTTCTGACAACGATCGGAGGACCGAAG
GAGCTAACCGCTTTTTTGCACAACATGGGGGATCATGTAACTCGCCTTGATCGTTGGGAACCGGAGCTGA
ATGAAGCCATACCAAACGACGAGCGTGACACCACGATGCCTGTAGCAATGGCAACAACGTTGCGCAAACT
ATTAACTGGCGAACTACTTACTCTAGCTTCCCGGCAACAATTAATAGACTGGATGGAGGCGGATAAAGTT
GCAGGACCACTTCTGCGCTCGGCCCTTCCGGCTGGCTGGTTTATTGCTGATAAATCTGGAGCCGGTGAGC
GTGGGTCTCGCGGTATCATTGCAGCACTGGGGCCAGATGGTAAGCCCTCCCGTATCGTAGTTATCTACAC
GACGGGGAGTCAGGCAACTATGGATGAACGAAATAGACAGATCGCTGAGATAGGTGCCTCACTGATTAAG
CATTGGTAACTGTCAGACCAAGTTTACTCATATATACTTTAGATTGATTTAAAACTTCATTTTTAATTTA
AAAGGATCTAGGTGAAGATCCTTTTTGATAATCTCATGACCAAAATCCCTTAACGTGAGTTTTCGTTCCA
CTGAGCGTCAGACCCCGTAGAAAAGATCAAAGGATCTTCTTGAGATCCTTTTTTTCTGCGCGTAATCTGC
TGCTTGCAAACAAAAAAACCACCGCTACCAGCGGTGGTTTGTTTGCCGGATCAAGAGCTACCAACTCTTT
TTCCGAAGGTAACTGGCTTCAGCAGAGCGCAGATACCAAATACTGTTCTTCTAGTGTAGCCGTAGTTAGG
CCACCACTTCAAGAACTCTGTAGCACCGCCTACATACCTCGCTCTGCTAATCCTGTTACCAGTGGCTGCT
GCCAGTGGCGATAAGTCGTGTCTTACCGGGTTGGACTCAAGACGATAGTTACCGGATAAGGCGCAGCGGT
CGGGCTGAACGGGGGGTTCGTGCACACAGCCCAGCTTGGAGCGAACGACCTACACCGAACTGAGATACCT
ACAGCGTGAGCTATGAGAAAGCGCCACGCTTCCCGAAGGGAGAAAGGCGGACAGGTATCCGGTAAGCGGC
AGGGTCGGAACAGGAGAGCGCACGAGGGAGCTTCCAGGGGGAAACGCCTGGTATCTTTATAGTCCTGTCG
GGTTTCGCCACCTCTGACTTGAGCGTCGATTTTTGTGATGCTCGTCAGGGGGGCGGAGCCTATGGAAAAA
CGCCAGCAACGCGGCCTTTTTACGGTTCCTGGCCTTTTGCTGGCCTTTTGCTCACATGTTCTTTCCTGCG
TTATCCCCTGATTCTGTGGATAACCGTATTACCGCCTTTGAGTGAGCTGATACCGCTCGCCGCAGCCGAA
CGACCGAGCGCAGCGAGTCAGTGAGCGAGGAAGCGGAAGA
Features (pLannotate 1.2.2; 14 found; start..end, strand, type, name):
      1..93      +  CDS            lacI (fragment): lac repressor; lacI; The lac repressor binds to the lac operator to inhibit transcription in E. coli. This inhibition can be relieved by adding lactose or isopropyl-β-D-thiogalactopyranoside (IPTG).
    106..127     +  protein_bind   CAP binding site: CAP binding activates transcription in the presence of cAMP. E. coli catabolite activator protein
    142..172     +  promoter       lac promoter: promoter for the E. coli lac operon
    180..196     +  protein_bind   lac operator: The lac repressor binds to the lac operator to inhibit transcription in E. coli. This inhibition can be relieved by adding lactose or isopropyl-β-D-thiogalactopyranoside (IPTG). lac repressor encoded by lacI
    243..896     +  CDS            HSPA5 (fragment): BIP_PIG - Also known as GRP78 From Sus scrofa (Pig).
   1062..1769    +  CDS            msGFP2: photostable monomeric superfolder GFP (Valbuena et al., 2020)
   2134..2291    +  CDS            lacZα (fragment): LacZα fragment of β-galactosidase; lacZ fragment
   2297..2396    -  misc_feature   bom (fragment): basis of mobility region from pBR322
   2498..2533    -  CDS            rop (fragment): Rop protein, which maintains plasmids at low copy number; rop
   2622..3425    -  CDS            URA3: orotidine-5'-phosphate decarboxylase, required for uracil biosynthesis; S. cerevisiae URA3; yeast auxotrophic marker, counterselectable with 5-fluoroorotic acid (5-FOA)
   3426..3641    -  promoter       URA3 promoter: S. cerevisiae URA3
   3734..3838    +  promoter       AmpR promoter: bla
   3839..4699    +  CDS            AmpR: β-lactamase; bla; confers resistance to ampicillin, carbenicillin, and related antibiotics
   4870..5458    +  rep_origin     ori: high-copy-number ColE1/pMB1/pBR322/pUC origin of replication
