[The description below was written by a language model from this plasmid's Addgene catalogue record and pLannotate feature annotations shown in this document.]
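Description:
YIplac211-KAR2-msGFP2-HDEL is a yeast integrating plasmid built on the YIplac211 backbone and designed to replace the chromosomal KAR2 gene of Saccharomyces cerevisiae with a version fused to msGFP2 and ending in an HDEL ER retrieval signal. In E. coli it replicates from a high-copy ColE1/pUC-type origin and is selected through the β-lactamase (AmpR) gene. No yeast replication origin or centromere is annotated. This fits an integrative vector, which persists in yeast only after recombining into the genome. Yeast transformants are selected with the URA3 marker under its own promoter. URA3 can also be counterselected with 5-fluoroorotic acid, which in principle allows loss of the integrated vector sequences, as gene-replacement schemes commonly require, although the record does not describe the procedure used.

The insert of about 1.9 kb sits in the lacZα cloning region, flanked by remnants of the lac promoter/operator and lacZα. The annotation tool marks a roughly 650 bp coding segment as a fragment resembling mammalian HSPA5/BiP. This is best read as homology to Kar2, the yeast BiP orthologue, and its length suggests that only part of KAR2 is present to serve as targeting homology. It is followed by the complete msGFP2 coding sequence, a photostable monomeric superfolder GFP. The HDEL signal and any downstream KAR2 sequence are not separately annotated, and no yeast promoter for the fusion appears in the table, so expression presumably depends on the endogenous KAR2 locus after integration. HDEL retains the fusion in the ER, so the construct is suited to fluorescently labelling the ER lumen and to evaluating msGFP2 in that compartment.
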