Addgene plasmid #160468: YIplac211-KAR2-msGFP2-HDEL
Purpose: Yeast integration vector for the gene replacement of S. cerevisiae KAR2 fused to msGFP2 with an ER retrieval signal
Depositing lab: Benjamin Glick. Depositing organization: University of Chicago. Publication: A photostable monomeric superfolder GFP. Valbuena FM, Fizgerald I, Strack RL, Andruska N, Smith L, Glick BS. Traffic. 2020 May 15. doi: 10.1111/tra.12737. PubMed 32415747.
Backbone
  Vector backbone: YIplac211
  Backbone size w/o insert (bp): 3768
  Total vector size (bp): 5645
  Vector type: Yeast Expression
  Selectable markers: URA3
Growth in bacteria
  Bacterial resistance: Ampicillin, 100 μg/mL
  Growth temperature: 37°C
  Growth strain: DH5alpha
  Copy number: Unknown
Gene/Insert
  Gene/Insert name: KAR2-msGFP2-HDEL
  Species: S. cerevisiae (budding yeast)
  Insert size (bp): 1877
Terms and licenses: Academic/Nonprofit Terms; Industry Terms: Not Available to Industry
How to cite: YIplac211-KAR2-msGFP2-HDEL was a gift from Benjamin Glick (Addgene plasmid # 160468 ; http://n2t.net/addgene:160468 ; RRID:Addgene_160468)
